>Addgene plasmid #230498 | AiP14930 - pAAV-AiE0022h_3xC1-minBG-iCre(R297T)-BGHpA (Alias: CN4930) | addgene full sequence | sequence record 474122 | Addgene NGS Result
CCTGCAGGCAGCTGCGCGCTCGCTCGCTCACTGAGGCCGCCCGGGCGTCGGGCGACCTTTGGTCGCCCGG
CCTCAGTGAGCGAGCGAGCGCGCAGAGAGGGAGTGGCCAACTCCATCACTAGGGGTTCCTGCGGCCGCAC
GCGTAAAGAGCCGGGTGGAAATAGATGTATTTGCAATTTGCATTCTAAACAAGCTGTTTGGAATAAATAT
GCTGGCTACATTGTTTTCTTGGCTCTTATTCATTGGTTAATAATGTGTTATTTTTTTGGAAATAGCTCTT
TCTCTGTTGGCTTGAAAGATGAATCCAAGGAAAGAGCCGGGTGGAAATAGATGTATTTGCAATTTGCATT
CTAAACAAGCTGTTTGGAATAAATATGCTGGCTACATTGTTTTCTTGGCTCTTATTCATTGGTTAATAAT
GTGTTATTTTTTTGGAAATAGCTCTTTCTCTGTTGGCTTGAAAGATGAATCCAAGGAAAGAGCCGGGTGG
AAATAGATGTATTTGCAATTTGCATTCTAAACAAGCTGTTTGGAATAAATATGCTGGCTACATTGTTTTC
TTGGCTCTTATTCATTGGTTAATAATGTGTTATTTTTTTGGAAATAGCTCTTTCTCTGTTGGCTTGAAAG
ATGAATCCAAGGGAGCTCGGGCTGGGCATAAAAGTCAGGGCAGAGCCATCTATTGCTTACATTTGCTTCT
GGGATCCAGATCTTTCGAAGCTAGCCACCATGGTGCCCAAGAAGAAGAGGAAAGTCTCCAACCTGCTGAC
TGTGCACCAAAACCTGCCTGCCCTCCCTGTGGATGCCACCTCTGATGAAGTCAGGAAGAACCTGATGGAC
ATGTTCAGGGACAGGCAGGCCTTCTCTGAACACACCTGGAAGATGCTCCTGTCTGTGTGCAGATCCTGGG
CTGCCTGGTGCAAGCTGAACAACAGGAAATGGTTCCCTGCTGAACCTGAGGATGTGAGGGACTACCTCCT
GTACCTGCAAGCCAGAGGCCTGGCTGTGAAGACCATCCAACAGCACCTGGGCCAGCTCAACATGCTGCAC
AGGAGATCTGGCCTGCCTCGCCCTTCTGACTCCAATGCTGTGTCCCTGGTGATGAGGAGAATCAGAAAGG
AGAATGTGGATGCTGGGGAGAGAGCCAAGCAGGCCCTGGCCTTTGAACGCACTGACTTTGACCAAGTCAG
ATCCCTGATGGAGAACTCTGACAGATGCCAGGACATCAGGAACCTGGCCTTCCTGGGCATTGCCTACAAC
ACCCTGCTGCGCATTGCCGAAATTGCCAGAATCAGAGTGAAGGACATCTCCCGCACCGATGGTGGGAGAA
TGCTGATCCACATTGGCAGGACCAAGACCCTGGTGTCCACAGCTGGTGTGGAGAAGGCCCTGTCCCTGGG
GGTTACCAAGCTGGTGGAGAGATGGATCTCTGTGTCTGGTGTGGCTGATGACCCCAACAACTACCTGTTC
TGCCGGGTCAGAAAGAATGGTGTGGCTGCCCCTTCTGCCACCTCCCAACTGTCCACCCGGGCCCTGGAAG
GGATCTTTGAGGCCACCCACCGCCTGATCTATGGTGCCAAGGATGACTCTGGGCAGAGATACCTGGCCTG
GTCTGGCCACTCTGCCAGAGTGGGTGCTGCCACCGACATGGCCAGGGCTGGTGTGTCCATCCCTGAAATC
ATGCAGGCTGGTGGCTGGACCAATGTGAACATTGTGATGAACTACATCAGAAACCTGGACTCTGAGACTG
GGGCCATGGTGAGGCTGCTCGAAGATGGGGACTGAGGCGCGCCGAATTCAAGCTTCTCGAGAGATCTTCG
ACTGTGCCTTCTAGTTGCCAGCCATCTGTTGTTTGCCCCTCCCCCGTGCCTTCCTTGACCCTGGAAGGTG
CCACTCCCACTGTCCTTTCCTAATAAAATGAGGAAATTGCATCGCATTGTCTGAGTAGGTGTCATTCTAT
TCTGGGGGGTGGGGTGGGGCAGGACAGCAAGGGGGAGGATTGGGAAGACAATAGCAGGCATGAGATCTCA
CGTGCGGACCGAGCGGCCGCAGGAACCCCTAGTGATGGAGTTGGCCACTCCCTCTCTGCGCGCTCGCTCG
CTCACTGAGGCCGGGCGACCAAAGGTCGCCCGACGCCCGGGCTTTGCCCGGGCGGCCTCAGTGAGCGAGC
GAGCGCGCAGCTGCCTGCAGGGGCGCCTGATGCGGTATTTTCTCCTTACGCATCTGTGCGGTATTTCACA
CCGCATA
[95 nt withheld, positions 2248-2342]
T
[46 nt withheld, positions 2344-2389]
C
[141 nt withheld, positions 2391-2531]
CCTTTGACGTTGGAGTCCACGTTCTTT
[37 nt withheld, positions 2559-2595]
ACTCTATCTCGGGCTATTCTTTTGATTTATAAGGGATTTTGCCGATTTCGGTCTATTGGTTAAAAAATGA
GCTGATTTAACAAAAATTTAACGCGAATTTTAACAAAATATTAACGTTTACAATTTTATGGTGCACTCTC
AGTACAATCTGCTCTGATGCCGCATAGTTAAGCCAGCCCCGACACCCGCCAACACCCGCTGACGCGCCCT
GACGGGCTTGTCTGCTCCCGGCATCCGCTTACAGACAAGCTGTGACCGTCTCCGGGAGCTGCATGTGTCA
GAGGTTTTCACCGTCATCACCGAAACGCGCGAGACGAAAGGGCCTCGTGATACGCCTATTTTTATAGGTT
AATGTCATGATAATAATGGTTTCTTAGACGTCAGGTGGCACTTTTCGGGGAAATGTGCGCGGAACCCCTA
TTTGTTTATTTTTCTAAATACATTCAAATATGTATCCGCTCATGAGACAATAACCCTGATAAATGCTTCA
ATAATATTGAAAAAGGAAGAGTATGAGTATTCAACATTTCCGTGTCGCCCTTATTCCCTTTTTTGCGGCA
TTTTGCCTTCCTGTTTTTGCTCACCCAGAAACGCTGGTGAAAGTAAAAGATGCTGAAGATCAGTTGGGTG
CACGAGTGGGTTACATCGAACTGGATCTCAACAGCGGTAAGATCCTTGAGAGTTTTCGCCCCGAAGAACG
TTTTCCAATGATGAGCACTTTTAAAGTTCTGCTATGTGGCGCGGTATTATCCCGTATTGACGCCGGGCAA
GAGCAACTCGGTCGCCGCATACACTATTCTCAGAATGACTTGGTTGAGTACTCACCAGTCACAGAAAAGC
ATCTTACGGATGGCATGACAGTAAGAGAATTATGCAGTGCTGCCATAACCATGAGTGATAACACTGCGGC
CAACTTACTTCTGACAACGATCGGAGGACCGAAGGAGCTAACCGCTTTTTTGCACAACATGGGGGATCAT
GTAACTCGCCTTGATCGTTGGGAACCGGAGCTGAATGAAGCCATACCAAACGACGAGCGTGACACCACGA
TGCCTGTAGCAATGGCAACAACGTTGCGCAAACTATTAACTGGCGAACTACTTACTCTAGCTTCCCGGCA
ACAATTAATAGACTGGATGGAGGCGGATAAAGTTGCAGGACCACTTCTGCGCTCGGCCCTTCCGGCTGGC
TGGTTTATTGCTGATAAATCTGGAGCCGGTGAGCGTGGGTCTCGCGGTATCATTGCAGCACTGGGGCCAG
ATGGTAAGCCCTCCCGTATCGTAGTTATCTACACGACGGGGAGTCAGGCAACTATGGATGAACGAAATAG
ACAGATCGCTGAGATAGGTGCCTCACTGATTAAGCATTGGTAACTGTCAGACCAAGTTTACTCATATATA
CTTTAGATTGATTTAAAACTTCATTTTTAATTTAAAAGGATCTAGGTGAAGATCCTTTTTGATAATCTCA
TGACCAAAATCCCTTAACGTGAGTTTTCGTTCCACTGAGCGTCAGACCCCGTAGAAAAGATCAAAGGATC
TTCTTGAGATCCTTTTTTTCTGCGCGTAATCTGCTGCTTGCAAACAAAAAAACCACCGCTACCAGCGGTG
GTTTGTTTGCCGGATCAAGAGCTACCAACTCTTTTTCCGAAGGTAACTGGCTTCAGCAGAGCGCAGATAC
CAAATACTGTTCTTCTAGTGTAGCCGTAGTTAGGCCACCACTTCAAGAACTCTGTAGCACCGCCTACATA
CCTCGCTCTGCTAATCCTGTTACCAGTGGCTGCTGCCAGTGGCGATAAGTCGTGTCTTACCGGGTTGGAC
TCAAGACGATAGTTACCGGATAAGGCGCAGCGGTCGGGCTGAACGGGGGGTTCGTGCACACAGCCCAGCT
TGGAGCGAACGACCTACACCGAACTGAGATACCTACAGCGTGAGCTATGAGAAAGCGCCACGCTTCCCGA
AGGGAGAAAGGCGGACAGGTATCCGGTAAGCGGCAGGGTCGGAACAGGAGAGCGCACGAGGGAGCTTCCA
GGGGGAAACGCCTGGTATCTTTATAGTCCTGTCGGGTTTCGCCACCTCTGACTTGAGCGTCGATTTTTGT
GATGCTCGTCAGGGGGGCGGAGCCTATGGAAAAACGCCAGCAACGCGGCCTTTTTACGGTTCCTGGCCTT
TTGCTGGCCTTTTGCTCACATGT
Features (pLannotate 1.2.2; 12 found; start..end, strand, type, name):
     12..39      +  repeat_region  AAV2 ITR (fragment): inverted terminal repeat of adeno-associated virus serotype 2 inverted
     68..95      +  repeat_region  AAV2 ITR (fragment): inverted terminal repeat of adeno-associated virus serotype 2 inverted
    757..1782    +  CDS            cre: RECR_BPP1 - Experimental evidence at protein level: Swiss-Prot protein existence level 1. Catalyzes site-specific recombination between two 34-base- pair LOXP sites. Its role is to maintain the phage genome as a monomeric unit-copy plasmid in the lysogenic state. From Escherichia phage P1 (Bacteriophage P1).
   1822..1933    +  polyA_signal   bGH poly(A) signal: bovine growth hormone polyadenylation signal
   2051..2191    +  repeat_region  AAV2 ITR: inverted terminal repeat of adeno-associated virus serotype 2 inverted
   2196..2247    -  misc_feature   bom (fragment): basis of mobility region from pBR322
   2266..2721    +  rep_origin     f1 ori (sequence partly withheld): f1 bacteriophage origin of replication; arrow indicates direction of (+) strand synthesis
   2722..2771    -  misc_feature   bom (fragment): basis of mobility region from pBR322
   2873..2908    -  CDS            rop (fragment): Rop protein, which maintains plasmids at low copy number; rop
   3003..3107    +  promoter       AmpR promoter: bla
   3108..3968    +  CDS            AmpR: β-lactamase; bla; confers resistance to ampicillin, carbenicillin, and related antibiotics
   4139..4727    +  rep_origin     ori: high-copy-number ColE1/pMB1/pBR322/pUC origin of replication
