[The description below was written by a language model from this plasmid's Addgene catalogue record and pLannotate feature annotations shown in this document.]
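Description:
AiP14930 - pAAV-AiE0022h_3xC1-minBG-iCre(R297T)-BGHpA (alias CN4930) is an AAV transfer plasmid of about 4.8 kb built on a pAAV2 backbone, intended for packaging a recombinant adeno-associated virus genome that delivers Cre recombinase to defined brain cell populations. It is maintained in bacteria through a high-copy ColE1/pUC-type origin and selected with ampicillin via the bla (AmpR) gene and its promoter. An f1 phage origin and small remnants of the pBR322 bom and rop regions are also present in the backbone. The annotated sequence shows one complete AAV2 inverted terminal repeat downstream of the cassette. Upstream, only short ITR fragments are detected, which may reflect how the repeat was annotated or sequenced rather than a known truncation.

Between the ITRs, the expression cassette combines the AiE0022h_3xC1 enhancer with the minBG minimal promoter, followed by the iCre(R297T) coding sequence and a bovine growth hormone polyadenylation signal. The enhancer and minimal promoter are not called by the automated annotation, but the unannotated stretch upstream of the Cre open reading frame is where they would lie. The name suggests a concatenated three-copy core of the enhancer, although the record does not define this explicitly. A minimal promoter has little activity alone, so transcription depends on the enhancer, which confers cell-type selectivity. iCre is a synthetic codon-improved Cre carrying an R297T substitution, whose rationale the record does not explain. Cre catalyzes recombination between loxP sites, so the virus can be used to switch on or excise floxed alleles and reporters in the targeted cells. The record does not state which brain cell populations the enhancer labels.
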