Addgene plasmid #230498: AiP14930 - pAAV-AiE0022h_3xC1-minBG-iCre(R297T)-BGHpA (Alias: CN4930)
Purpose: AiE0022h_3xC1 is an enhancer sequence, designed to drive AAV-mediated transgene expression in specific populations of brain cells
Depositing lab: Allen Institute for Brain Science & Jonathan Ting. Depositing organization: Allen Institute. Publication: A suite of enhancer AAVs and transgenic mouse lines for genetic access to cortical cell types. Ben-Simon Y, Hooper M, Narayan S, Daigle TL, Dwivedi D, Way SW, Oster A, Stafford DA, Mich JK, Taormina MJ, Martinez RA, Opitz-Araya X, Roth JR, Alexander JR, Allen S, Amster A, Arbuckle J, Ayala A, Baker PM, Bakken TE, Barcelli T, Barta S, Bendrick J, Bertagnolli D, Bielstein C, Bishwakarma P, Bowlus J, Boyer G, Brouner K, Casian B, Casper T, Chakka AB, Chakrabarty R, Chance RK, Chavan S, Clark M, Colbert K, Collman F, Daniel S, Departee M, DiValentin P, Donadio N, Dotson N, Egdorf T, Fliss T, Gabitto M, Garcia J, Gary A, Gasperini M, Gloe J, Goldy J, Gore BB, Graybuck L, Greisman N, Haeseleer F, Halterman C, Haradon Z, Hastings SD, Helback O, Ho W, Hockemeyer D, Huang C, Huff S, Hunker A, Johansen N, Jones D, Juneau Z, Kalmbach B, Kannan M, Khem S, Kussick E, Kutsal R, Larsen R, Lee C, Lee AY, Leibly M, Lenz GH, Li S, Liang E, Lusk N, Madigan Z, Malloy J, Malone J, McCue R, Melchor J, Mollenkopf T, Moosman S, Morin E, Newman D, Ng L, Ngo K, Omstead V, Otto S, Oyama A, Pena N, Pham T, Phillips E, Pom CA, Potekhina L, Ransford S, Ray PL, Rette D, Reynoldson C, Rimorin C, Rocha D, Ruiz A, Sanchez REA, Sawyer L, Sedeno-Cortes A, Sevigny JP, Shapovalova N, Shepard N, Shulga L, Sigler AR, Siverts L, Soliman S, Somasundaram S, Staats B, Stewart K, Szelenyi E, Tieu M, Trader C, Tran A, van Velthoven CTJ, Walker M, Wang Y, Weed N, Wirthlin M, Wood T, Wynalda B, Yao Z, Zhou T, Ariza J, Dee N, Reding M, Ronellenfitch K, Mufti S, Sunkin SM, Smith KA, Esposito L, Waters J, Thyagarajan B, Yao S, Lein ES, Zeng H, Levi BP, Ngai J, Ting JT, Tasic B. Cell. 2025 May 16:S0092-8674(25)00513-6. doi: 10.1016/j.cell.2025.05.002. PubMed 40403729.
Backbone
  Vector backbone: pAAV2
  Vector type: AAV
Growth in bacteria
  Bacterial resistance: Ampicillin, 100 μg/mL
  Growth temperature: 37°C
  Growth strain: NEB Stable
  Copy number: High Copy
Gene/Insert
  Gene/Insert name: iCre(R297T)
  Species: Synthetic
  Promoter: minBG
  Cloning method: Gibson Cloning
Terms and licenses: Academic/Nonprofit Terms; Industry Terms: Not Available to Industry
How to cite: AiP14930 - pAAV-AiE0022h_3xC1-minBG-iCre(R297T)-BGHpA (Alias: CN4930) was a gift from Allen Institute for Brain Science & Jonathan Ting (Addgene plasmid # 230498 ; http://n2t.net/addgene:230498 ; RRID:Addgene_230498)
